>Addgene plasmid #68036 | pCRII-Plxnb2-ISH-2kb | depositor full sequence | sequence record 118664 | pCRII-Plxnb2-ISH-2kb sequence 5933 bps
GTAGGTTGTGTGCCGTGTCTCGCTTCTGCCGCCGCTTGGGTGGAGGCTGCACCTCTGGGGGCTCGCAGTA
CAGGTCCGTCTCGGTCAGCGTCTTCATAATGCAACGCTCAGCACCCACAAATGCCTCTGCCTCCTCCAGA
GTCATGGCTTTGTTCAGATTGGTTCCCCGGGCGTGGATGAGCTTGTTGACCTGCTTTTTGACGCCACCCG
TGAAGTTCTCAAAGGTGGGGTCTGCCACATACTCAAAGACTCCGGCTTCGGTCCTGAGCGGGGCACAGTG
ACCGTCCATCCGTATCAGCACGGTGAGGTTGTAAGCCTCGGGCTCTTCGGGGACAGCAGGAGACAAGAAG
ACGACCTTGGTGTCGTTGTAGAACACGTACTCCATGCCCTCGACCGTCACACGCTCCAGGGCTCCAGCCT
CCCGCCGCCGCCGCCTCCAGGACCGCAAGGGCTCAGCGATGACAACCATGGCAAACTTCTGGATGAGGCT
GAAGCCCTGGCCAGTAACGTTGATGCTCCGGCCACCACTGACAAAGCTTCTCAATGGCTCAAAGGCTCGT
ATCATGGGGTTCTCGCAGTAGGTGAAAGAGATGCCGGGGCTGGGCACTCTGGAGCCCCCATAGTAGATTT
CTAGTGTCACCTGGCCTGGAGCCAACTGTCGACCTGTGACACACTGTAGCTGTGCTCCAAACTTTGTCAC
TTCACAAGGGACGTCATTGAGTGTCACCCGCACATCCTCCTTGGAGCCTGTGTCCAGGTGAGTGCCATTG
ATGGTCAATGTGGTGCCACCTGCCTGTGGCCCCTGTCGTGGCTCCACACTGAGAGGCTGGGGTTGTTGAT
AAGTGAACTGGACGTGTGGCGGTGAATGGCCGAGTTTTCCATTAACATCCACCTCAATGCCTCCTGTGAA
GGGCATCTCCGAAGCCTCAATTGCACACGCAATCCGGGTGGATACGGAGTACCCTCTTGGTTCAAAGGCA
CAGTTCTGGCCAGCCACAGTTATCTTCTTGACGTCATCTGCTTTGACACCCAGATTGGACCCATGGATAG
TGACCAGGATGCCCCCACCCAGCGGGCCCGTCTCAGGCTGGATCCTAGTGATAACTGGTGGTGGGCACTC
AGAAGTGACATTGCTGCACAGAGCTTCGTACACGCACCGGTTCTGCCCACGGCACCACACACACCTGTAG
GCAGGATCGGCAGCCAGACACAGGCTACAGTCACTGCGGCCAAAGGAGCAGTTGTAGAGAGTCACTTGTA
GCTTGCTGTCAATGTTCTTGCCAAAGGACTTAACATACAGGTGAAGAGGCAGTGTCTCATTACCATCATG
GGATAGCTTTGGGGTCCTAAAAGAGGAGGTGTCTGATTCATGCATGGTCACAGTCTCTTCAAAATTCAGC
AGCTCACTGCCCACATACAGGGAAGAAACCTTCACAGTCTCCAAGTTCTTGCCCTGGAAGGTCACCTCTG
TCTCATGGTTCATGGGGATGACCAAAGGGTCAGGGGCCAGGAACTGGGGGCAGTTGTCCTCCATGTGGGC
ACGTATGATTCCCTCCTCTGGGTTGGGCGAAGCCTCCCGACACTCGTAGTACTGCAGGTCCCATTGGCAA
GTCCAGCGGTTGCTAGCACAAGAGATGCACGGCAGGTTCTCCACCAGGCTCATGGCCTCACGGCAGTCAT
AGAAGGGATACTGGTGGGAGGTGAGGAAGACACTGCCGCTTTTTAAGAGGAGCTGGATGCTCACGTCAAC
ATGGTCTTGGCCTGGCGGTGTACTAGGGATGCTGCTTGGGGAATTACAGATGACGGTATCGTCCTCTACC
CGGGCAGGGTGGGGTGGTGAGTCACCAAAGAGGCACAGTAACTCATCGTCCTCAGTCAGGGTGGGCAGGG
GGCTGACAGACAGGCGTACCTCTCCTTGGGCCCGCCGGCTCATGTTCTGTGGAAAGGCATCAGTGATGGC
AAGGGCGAATTCTGCAGATATCCATCACACTGGCGGCCGCTCGAGCATGCATCTAGAGGGCCCAATTCGC
CCTATAGTGAGTCGTATTACAATTCACTGGCCGTCGTTTTACAACGTCGTGACTGGGAAAACCCTGGCGT
TACCCAACTTAATCGCCTTGCAGCACATCCCCCTTTCGCCAGCTGGCGTAATAGCGAAGAGGCCCGCACC
GATCGCCCTTCCCAACAGTTGCGCAGCCTGAATGGCGAATGG
[124 nt withheld, positions 2213-2336]
C
[91 nt withheld, positions 2338-2428]
A
[49 nt withheld, positions 2430-2478]
CCTTTGACGTTGGAGTCCACGTTCTTT
[37 nt withheld, positions 2506-2542]
ACCCTATCTCGGTCTATTCTTTTGATTTATAAGGGATTTTGCCGATTTCGGCCTATTGGTTAAAAAATGA
GCTGATTTAACAAAAATTTAACGCGAATTTTAACAAAATTCAGGGCGCAAGGGCTGCTAAAGGAAGCGGA
ACACGTAGAAAGCCAGTCCGCAGAAACGGTGCTGACCCCGGATGAATGTCAGCTACTGGGCTATCTGGAC
AAGGGAAAACGCAAGCGCAAAGAGAAAGCAGGTAGCTTGCAGTGGGCTTACATGGCGATAGCTAGACTGG
GCGGTTTTATGGACAGCAAGCGAACCGGAATTGCCAGCTGGGGCGCCCTCTGGTAAGGTTGGGAAGCCCT
GCAAAGTAAACTGGATGGCTTTCTTGCCGCCAAGGATCTGATGGCGCAGGGGATCAAGATCTGATCAAGA
GACAGGATGAGGATCGTTTCGCATGATTGAACAAGATGGATTGCACGCAGGTTCTCCGGCCGCTTGGGTG
GAGAGGCTATTCGGCTATGACTGGGCACAACAGACAATCGGCTGCTCTGATGCCGCCGTGTTCCGGCTGT
CAGCGCAGGGGCGCCCGGTTCTTTTTGTCAAGACCGACCTGTCCGGTGCCCTGAATGAACTGCAGGACGA
GGCAGCGCGGCTATCGTGGCTGGCCACGACGGGCGTTCCTTGCGCAGCTGTGCTCGACGTTGTCACTGAA
GCGGGAAGGGACTGGCTGCTATTGGGCGAAGTGCCGGGGCAGGATCTCCTGTCATCCCACCTTGCTCCTG
CCGAGAAAGTATCCATCATGGCTGATGCAATGCGGCGGCTGCATACGCTTGATCCGGCTACCTGCCCATT
CGACCACCAAGCGAAACATCGCATCGAGCGAGCACGTACTCGGATGGAAGCCGGTCTTGTCGATCAGGAT
GATCTGGACGAAGAGCATCAGGGGCTCGCGCCAGCCGAACTGTTCGCCAGGCTCAAGGCGCGCATGCCCG
ACGGCGAGGATCTCGTCGTGACCCATGGCGATGCCTGCTTGCCGAATATCATGGTGGAAAATGGCCGCTT
TTCTGGATTCATCGACTGTGGCCGGCTGGGTGTGGCGGACCGCTATCAGGACATAGCGTTGGCTACCCGT
GATATTGCTGAAGAGCTTGGCGGCGAATGGGCTGACCGCTTCCTCGTGCTTTACGGTATCGCCGCTCCCG
ATTCGCAGCGCATCGCCTTCTATCGCCTTCTTGACGAGTTCTTCTGAATTGAAAAAGGAAGAGTATGAGT
ATTCAACATTTCCGTGTCGCCCTTATTCCCTTTTTTGCGGCATTTTGCCTTCCTGTTTTTGCTCACCCAG
AAACGCTGGTGAAAGTAAAAGATGCTGAAGATCAGTTGGGTGCACGAGTGGGTTACATCGAACTGGATCT
CAACAGCGGTAAGATCCTTGAGAGTTTTCGCCCCGAAGAACGTTTTCCAATGATGAGCACTTTTAAAGTT
CTGCTATGTGGCGCGGTATTATCCCGTATTGACGCCGGGCAAGAGCAACTCGGTCGCCGCATACACTATT
CTCAGAATGACTTGGTTGAGTACTCACCAGTCACAGAAAAGCATCTTACGGATGGCATGACAGTAAGAGA
ATTATGCAGTGCTGCCATAACCATGAGTGATAACACTGCGGCCAACTTACTTCTGACAACGATCGGAGGA
CCGAAGGAGCTAACCGCTTTTTTGCACAACATGGGGGATCATGTAACTCGCCTTGATCGTTGGGAACCGG
AGCTGAATGAAGCCATACCAAACGACGAGCGTGACACCACGATGCCTGTAGCAATGGCAACAACGTTGCG
CAAACTATTAACTGGCGAACTACTTACTCTAGCTTCCCGGCAACAATTAATAGACTGGATGGAGGCGGAT
AAAGTTGCAGGACCACTTCTGCGCTCGGCCCTTCCGGCTGGCTGGTTTATTGCTGATAAATCTGGAGCCG
GTGAGCGTGGGTCTCGCGGTATCATTGCAGCACTGGGGCCAGATGGTAAGCCCTCCCGTATCGTAGTTAT
CTACACGACGGGGAGTCAGGCAACTATGGATGAACGAAATAGACAGATCGCTGAGATAGGTGCCTCACTG
ATTAAGCATTGGTAACTGTCAGACCAAGTTTACTCATATATACTTTAGATTGATTTAAAACTTCATTTTT
AATTTAAAAGGATCTAGGTGAAGATCCTTTTTGATAATCTCATGACCAAAATCCCTTAACGTGAGTTTTC
GTTCCACTGAGCGTCAGACCCCGTAGAAAAGATCAAAGGATCTTCTTGAGATCCTTTTTTTCTGCGCGTA
ATCTGCTGCTTGCAAACAAAAAAACCACCGCTACCAGCGGTGGTTTGTTTGCCGGATCAAGAGCTACCAA
CTCTTTTTCCGAAGGTAACTGGCTTCAGCAGAGCGCAGATACCAAATACTGTTCTTCTAGTGTAGCCGTA
GTTAGGCCACCACTTCAAGAACTCTGTAGCACCGCCTACATACCTCGCTCTGCTAATCCTGTTACCAGTG
GCTGCTGCCAGTGGCGATAAGTCGTGTCTTACCGGGTTGGACTCAAGACGATAGTTACCGGATAAGGCGC
AGCGGTCGGGCTGAACGGGGGGTTCGTGCACACAGCCCAGCTTGGAGCGAACGACCTACACCGAACTGAG
ATACCTACAGCGTGAGCTATGAGAAAGCGCCACGCTTCCCGAAGGGAGAAAGGCGGACAGGTATCCGGTA
AGCGGCAGGGTCGGAACAGGAGAGCGCACGAGGGAGCTTCCAGGGGGAAACGCCTGGTATCTTTATAGTC
CTGTCGGGTTTCGCCACCTCTGACTTGAGCGTCGATTTTTGTGATGCTCGTCAGGGGGGCGGAGCCTATG
GAAAAACGCCAGCAACGCGGCCTTTTTACGGTTCCTGGCCTTTTGCTGGCCTTTTGCTCACATGTTCTTT
CCTGCGTTATCCCCTGATTCTGTGGATAACCGTATTACCGCCTTTGAGTGAGCTGATACCGCTCGCCGCA
GCCGAACGACCGAGCGCAGCGAGTCAGTGAGCGAGGAAGCGGAAGAGCGCCCAATACGCAAACCGCCTCT
CCCCGCGCGTTGGCCGATTCATTAATGCAGCTGGCACGACAGGTTTCCCGACTGGAAAGCGGGCAGTGAG
CGCAACGCAATTAATGTGAGTTAGCTCACTCATTAGGCACCCCAGGCTTTACACTTTATGCTTCCGGCTC
GTATGTTGTGTGGAATTGTGAGCGGATAACAATTTCACACAGGAAACAGCTATGACCATGATTACGCCAA
GCTATTTAGGTGACACTATAGAATACTCAAGCTATGCATCAAGCTTGGTACCGAGCTCGGATCCACTAGT
AACGGCCGCCAGTGTGCTGGAATTCGCCCTT
Features (pLannotate 1.2.2; 14 found; start..end, strand, type, name):
      2..1984    -  CDS            Plxnb2 (fragment): PLXB2_MOUSE - Experimental evidence at protein level: Swiss-Prot protein existence level 1. Cell surface receptor for SEMA4C, SEMA4D and SEMA4G that plays an important role in cell-cell signaling (PubMed:17554007). Plays a role in glutamatergic synapse development and is required for SEMA4A- mediated excitatory synapse development (PubMed:29981480). Binding to class 4 semaphorins promotes downstream activation of RHOA and phosphorylation of ERBB2 at 'Tyr-1248' (PubMed:17554007). Required for normal differentiation and migration of neuronal cells during brain corticogenesis and for normal embry
   2031..2049    -  promoter       T7 promoter: promoter for bacteriophage T7 RNA polymerase
   2052..2209    +  CDS            lacZα (fragment): LacZα fragment of β-galactosidase; lacZ fragment
   2213..2641    +  rep_origin     f1 ori (sequence partly withheld): f1 bacteriophage origin of replication; arrow indicates direction of (+) strand synthesis
   2654..2953    +  CDS            tnpA (fragment): TN5P_ECOLX - Also known as tnp. Experimental evidence at protein level: Swiss-Prot protein existence level 1. Mediates transposition of transposon Tn5 by a 'cut and paste' mechanism. First, the monomeric transposase binds the 19 bp inverted DNA repeats flanking the transposon. Then, dimerization of the DNA- bound transposase creates a synaptic DNA complex. After nicking of the first DNA strand, excision of the transposon proceeds through a series of intermediates. The transposase then mediates the insertion of the transposon at a new site by strand transfer. The activity of the wild- type tran
   2985..3776    +  CDS            neo: KKA2_KLEPN - Also known as kan, nptII. Experimental evidence at protein level: Swiss-Prot protein existence level 1. Resistance to kanamycin, neomycin, paromomycin, ribostamycin, butirosin and gentamicin B. From Klebsiella pneumoniae.
   3780..3796    +  promoter       AmpR promoter (fragment): bla
   3797..4657    +  CDS            AmpR: β-lactamase; bla; confers resistance to ampicillin, carbenicillin, and related antibiotics
   4828..5416    +  rep_origin     ori: high-copy-number ColE1/pMB1/pBR322/pUC origin of replication
   5599..5691    +  CDS            lacI (fragment): lac repressor; lacI; The lac repressor binds to the lac operator to inhibit transcription in E. coli. This inhibition can be relieved by adding lactose or isopropyl-β-D-thiogalactopyranoside (IPTG).
   5704..5725    +  protein_bind   CAP binding site: CAP binding activates transcription in the presence of cAMP. E. coli catabolite activator protein
   5740..5770    +  promoter       lac promoter: promoter for the E. coli lac operon
   5778..5794    +  protein_bind   lac operator: The lac repressor binds to the lac operator to inhibit transcription in E. coli. This inhibition can be relieved by adding lactose or isopropyl-β-D-thiogalactopyranoside (IPTG). lac repressor encoded by lacI
   5836..5854    +  promoter       SP6 promoter: promoter for bacteriophage SP6 RNA polymerase
