[The description below was written by a language model from this plasmid's Addgene catalogue record and pLannotate feature annotations shown in this document.]
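Description:
pCRII-Plxnb2-ISH-2kb is a bacterial cloning plasmid used as a template for riboprobes against mouse Plexin-B2 (Plxnb2) mRNA in in situ hybridization. It is built on the commercial pCRII-TOPO backbone (about 4 kb). A roughly 2 kb fragment of the mouse Plxnb2 cDNA was inserted by TOPO cloning, giving a total of 5,933 bp. The plasmid is propagated in E. coli at high copy from a ColE1/pUC-type origin. It carries both a β-lactamase gene (ampicillin resistance) and a Tn5-derived neo/nptII gene (kanamycin resistance), so either drug can be used for selection. An f1 phage origin is also present, which in principle allows single-stranded DNA production.

The insert is a partial coding fragment, not a full-length open reading frame, and no eukaryotic promoter is present, so the plasmid is not an expression construct. The fragment sits in the cloning site that interrupts the lacZα region, downstream of the lac promoter, operator and CAP site, and it is flanked by opposing SP6 and T7 phage promoters. In the annotated sequence the Plxnb2 coding sequence lies on the minus strand, the same strand as the T7 promoter, while SP6 points into the insert from the other side on the plus strand. By this annotation, T7 transcription should yield sense-strand RNA (the usual negative control) and SP6 transcription the antisense probe that hybridizes to endogenous mRNA. The record does not state this explicitly, so orientation should be confirmed before use. The associated work concerns Plexin-B2, a receptor for class 4 semaphorins, in cerebellar development, which fits use of the probe to map Plxnb2 expression in mouse tissue.
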