Addgene plasmid #68036: pCRII-Plxnb2-ISH-2kb
Purpose: Contains 2kb cDNA fragment for probe synthesis for mRNA in situ hybridization, species: mouse
Depositing lab: Roland Friedel. Depositing organization: Icahn School of Medicine at Mount Sinai. Publication: Semaphorin 4C and 4G are ligands of Plexin-B2 required in cerebellar development. Maier V, Jolicoeur C, Rayburn H, Takegahara N, Kumanogoh A, Kikutani H, Tessier-Lavigne M, Wurst W, Friedel RH. Mol Cell Neurosci. 2011 Feb;46(2):419-31. doi: 10.1016/j.mcn.2010.11.005. Epub 2010 Nov 29. PubMed 21122816.
Backbone
  Vector backbone: pCRII-TOPO
  Backbone manufacturer: Invitrogen
  Backbone size w/o insert (bp): 3973
  Vector type: mRNA In situ hybridization probe
Growth in bacteria
  Bacterial resistance: Ampicillin and Kanamycin, 100 & 50 μg/mL
  Growth temperature: 37°C
  Growth strain: DH5alpha
  Copy number: High Copy
Gene/Insert
  Gene/Insert name: Plexin-B2
  Species: M. musculus (mouse)
  Insert size (bp): 1960
  Entrez Gene: Plxnb2 (a.k.a. Debt, plexin-B2)
  Cloning method: TOPO Cloning
  Sequencing primers: 5′ T7; 3′ Sp6
Terms and licenses: Academic/Nonprofit Terms; Industry Terms: Not Available to Industry
How to cite: pCRII-Plxnb2-ISH-2kb was a gift from Roland Friedel (Addgene plasmid # 68036 ; http://n2t.net/addgene:68036 ; RRID:Addgene_68036)
