>Addgene plasmid #68036 | pCRII-Plxnb2-ISH-2kb | addgene partial sequence | sequence record 121160 | M13pUC-Fwd 5'-CCCAGTCACGACGTTGTAAAACG-3'
GTAATACGACTCACTATAGGGCGAATTGGGCCCTCTAGATGCATGCTCGAGCGGCCGCCAGTGTGATGGA
TATCTGCAGAATTCGCCCTTGCCATCACTGATGCCTTTCCACAGAACATGAGCCGGCGGGCCCAAGGAGA
GGTACGCCTGTCTGTCAGCCCCCTGCCCACCCTGACTGAGGACGATGAGTTACTGTGCCTCTTTGGTGAC
TCACCACCCCACCCTGCCCGGGTAGAGGACGATACCGTCATCTGTAATTCCCCAAGCAGCATCCCTAGTA
CACCGCCAGGCCAAGACCATGTTGACGTGAGCATCCAGCTCCTCTTAAAAAGCGGCAGTGTCTTCCTCAC
CTCCCACCAGTATCCCTTCTATGACTGCCGTGAGGCCATGAGCCTGGTGGAGAACCTGCCGTGCATCTCT
TGTGCTAGCAACCGCTGGACTTGCCAATGGGACCTGCAGTACTACGAGTGTCGGGAGGCTTCGCCCAACC
CAGAGGAGGGAATCATACGTGCCCACATGGAGGACAACTGCCCCCAGTTCCTGGCCCCTGACCCTTTGGT
CATCCCCATGAACCATGAGACAGAGGTGACCTTCCAGGGCAAGAACTTGGAGACTGTGAAGGTTTCTTCC
CTGTATGTGGGCAGTGAGCTGCTGAATTTTGAAGAGACTGTGACCATGCATGAATCAGACACCTCCTCTT
TTAGGACCCCAAAGCTATCCCATGATGGTAATGAGACACTGCCTCTTCACCTGTATGTTAAGTCCTTTGG
CAAGAACATTGACAGCAAGCTACAAGTGACTCTCTACAACTGCTCCTTTGGCCGCAGTGACTGTAGCCTG
TGTCTGGCTGCCGATCCTGCCTACAGGTGTGTGTGGTGCCGTGGGCAGAACCGGTGCGTGTACGAAGCTC
TGTGCAGCAATGTCACTTCTGAGTGCCCACCACCAGTTATCACTAGGATCCAGCCTGAGACGGGCCCGCT
GGGTGGGGGCATCCTGGTCACTATCCATGGGTCCAATCTGGGTGTCAAAGCAGATGACGTCA
