>Addgene plasmid #68036 | pCRII-Plxnb2-ISH-2kb | addgene partial sequence | sequence record 121161 | M13pUC-Rev 5'-AGCGGATAACAATTTCACACAGG-3'
GACCATGATTACGCCAAGCTATTTAGGTGACACTATAGAATACTCAAGCTATGCATCAAGCTTGGTACCG
AGCTCGGATCCACTAGTAACGGCCGCCAGTGTGCTGGAATTCGCCCTTGTAGGTTGTGTGCCGTGTCTCG
CTTCTGCCGCCGCTTGGGTGGAGGCTGCACCTCTGGGGGCTCGCAGTACAGGTCCGTCTCGGTCAGCGTC
TTCATAATGCAACGCTCAGCACCCACAAATGCCTCTGCCTCCTCCAGAGTCATGGCTTTGTTCAGATTGG
TTCCCCGGGCGTGGATGAGCTTGTTGACCTGCTTTTTGACGCCACCCGTGAAGTTCTCAAAGGTGGGGTC
TGCCACATACTCAAAGACTCCGGCTTCGGTCCTGAGCGGGGCACAGTGACCGTCCATCCGTATCAGCACG
GTGAGGTTGTAAGCCTCGGGCTCTTCGGGGACAGCAGGAGACAAGAAGACGACCTTGGTGTCGTTGTAGA
ACACGTACTCCATGCCCTCGACCGTCACACGCTCCAGGGCTCCAGCCTCCCGCCGCCGCCGCCTCCAGGA
CCGCAAGGGCTCAGCGATGACAACCATGGCAAACTTCTGGATGAGGCTGAAGCCCTGGCCAGTAACGTTG
ATGCTCCGGCCACCACTGACAAAGCTTCTCAATGGCTCAAAGGCTCGTATCATGGGGTTCTCGCAGTAGG
TGAAAGAGATGCCGGGGCTGGGCACTCTGGAGCCCCCATAGTAGATTTCTAGTGTCACCTGGCCTGGAGC
CAACTGTCGACCTGTGACACACTGTAGCTGTGCTCCAAACTTTGTCACTTCACAAGGGACGTCATTGAGT
GTCACCCGCACATCCTCCTTGGAGCCTGTGTCCAGGTGAGTGCCATTGATGGTCAATGTGGTGCCACCTG
CCTGTGGCCCCTGTCGTGGCTCCACACTGAGAGGCTGGGGTTGTTGATAAGTGAACTGGACGTGTGGCGG
TGAATGGCCGAGTTTTCCATTAACATCCACCTCAATGCCTCCTGTGAAGGGCATCTCCGAAGCCTCAATT
GCACACGCAATCCGGGTGGATACGGAGTACCCTCTTGGTTCAAAGGCACAGTTCTGGCCAGCCACAGTTA
TCTTCTTGACGTCATCTGCTTTGA
